Addgene plasmid #129568: pGEX-4T-1-3xVSVG
Purpose: (Empty Backbone) Empty backbone for VSVG tag
Depositing lab: Kevin Janes. Depositing organization: University of Virginia. Publication: An ultrasensitive fiveplex activity assay for cellular kinases. Smolko CM, Janes KA. Sci Rep. 2019 Dec 19;9(1):19409. doi: 10.1038/s41598-019-55998-8. PubMed 31857650.
Backbone
  Vector backbone: pGEX-4T1
  Backbone manufacturer: Amersham
  Backbone size (bp): 4969
  Modifications to backbone: 3xVSVG tag inserted at BamHI site of pGEX-4T-1, regenerating the BamHI site downstream of 3xVSVG, with a unique HindIII site added between the BamHI and EcoRI sites of pGEX-4T-1.
  Vector type: Bacterial Expression
Growth in bacteria
  Bacterial resistance: Ampicillin, 100 μg/mL
  Growth temperature: 37°C
  Growth strain: DH5alpha
  Copy number: Low Copy
Gene/Insert
  Cloning method: Restriction Enzyme
  Sequencing primers: 5′ 5GEX; 3′ 3GEX
Terms and licenses: Academic/Nonprofit Terms; Industry Terms: Not Available to Industry
Depositor comments: Depositor uses BL21 for protein production.
How to cite: pGEX-4T-1-3xVSVG was a gift from Kevin Janes (Addgene plasmid # 129568 ; http://n2t.net/addgene:129568 ; RRID:Addgene_129568)
