[The description below was written by a language model from this plasmid's Addgene catalogue record and pLannotate feature annotations shown in this document.]
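Description:
pGEX-4T-1-3xVSVG is a bacterial expression vector derived from the commercial pGEX-4T-1 backbone and deposited as an empty backbone for making recombinant proteins that carry an N-terminal GST fusion followed by three copies of the VSV-G epitope tag. According to the record, the 3xVSVG sequence was inserted at the BamHI site of pGEX-4T-1 in a way that regenerates BamHI downstream of the tag. A unique HindIII site was also added between BamHI and EcoRI, so open reading frames can be cloned by restriction digestion in frame after GST-3xVSVG. The sequenced plasmid is 5,080 nt. The automated feature table does not annotate the VSV-G repeats or the cloning sites themselves, but they would lie just after the GST coding sequence.

Expression is driven by the tac promoter, a strong trp/lac hybrid, with an adjacent lac operator. The plasmid carries its own lacI gene and promoter, so transcription is repressed until it is induced with IPTG. The Schistosoma japonicum glutathione S-transferase moiety allows affinity purification on glutathione resin, while the triple VSV-G tag provides an antibody epitope for detection or capture. The plasmid is propagated in E. coli through a ColE1/pBR322-type origin and selected with ampicillin via the bla gene; the catalogue lists it as low copy. Other annotated elements (a lacZα segment with lac promoter, and fragments of bom, rop and an RSF-like origin) appear to be remnants of the parental backbone. The depositor maintains the plasmid in a cloning strain and uses BL21 for protein production. The associated publication concerns a multiplexed kinase activity assay, though the record does not say how the vector was used in that work.
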