Features (pLannotate 1.2.2; 17 found; start..end, strand, type, name):
      1..109     +  rep_origin     RSF ori (fragment): Plasmids containing the RSF 1030 origin of replication can be propagated in E. coli cells that contain additional plasmids with compatible origins.
    114..165     -  misc_feature   bom (fragment): basis of mobility region from pBR322
    172..249     +  promoter       lacI promoter: lacI
    250..1332    +  CDS            lacI: lac repressor; lacI; The lac repressor binds to the lac operator to inhibit transcription in E. coli. This inhibition can be relieved by adding lactose or isopropyl-β-D-thiogalactopyranoside (IPTG).
   1345..1366    +  protein_bind   CAP binding site: CAP binding activates transcription in the presence of cAMP. E. coli catabolite activator protein
   1381..1411    +  promoter       lac promoter: promoter for the E. coli lac operon
   1419..1435    +  protein_bind   lac operator: The lac repressor binds to the lac operator to inhibit transcription in E. coli. This inhibition can be relieved by adding lactose or isopropyl-β-D-thiogalactopyranoside (IPTG). lac repressor encoded by lacI
   1455..1628    +  CDS            lacZα: LacZα fragment of β-galactosidase; lacZ fragment
   1892..2008    -  CDS            yciV (fragment): RNAAM_ECOLI - Also known as trpH From Escherichia coli (strain K12).
   2084..2112    +  promoter       tac promoter: strong E. coli promoter; hybrid between the trp and lac UV5 promoters
   2120..2136    +  protein_bind   lac operator: The lac repressor binds to the lac operator to inhibit transcription in E. coli. This inhibition can be relieved by adding lactose or isopropyl-β-D-thiogalactopyranoside (IPTG). lac repressor encoded by lacI
   2159..2812    +  CDS            GST26_SCHJA: Experimental evidence at protein level: Swiss-Prot protein existence level 1. GST isoenzymes appear to play a central role in the parasite detoxification system. Other functions are also suspected including a role in increasing the solubility of haematin in the parasite gut. From Schistosoma japonicum (Blood fluke).
   2998..3037    +  CDS            rop (fragment): Rop protein, which maintains plasmids at low copy number; rop
   3139..3179    +  misc_feature   bom (fragment): basis of mobility region from pBR322
   3284..3388    +  promoter       AmpR promoter: bla
   3389..4249    +  CDS            AmpR: β-lactamase; bla; confers resistance to ampicillin, carbenicillin, and related antibiotics
   4420..5008    +  rep_origin     ori: high-copy-number ColE1/pMB1/pBR322/pUC origin of replication
>Addgene plasmid #129568 | pGEX-4T-1-3xVSVG | addgene full sequence | sequence record 256103 | Addgene NGS Result
TTATCCCCTGATTCTGTGGATAACCGTATTACCGCCTTTGAGTGAGCTGATACCGCTCGCCGCAGCCGAA
CGACCGAGCGCAGCGAGTCAGTGAGCGAGGAAGCGGAAGAGCGCCTGATGCGGTATTTTCTCCTTACGCA
TCTGTGCGGTATTTCACACCGCATAAATTCCGACACCATCGAATGGCGCAAAACCTTTCGCGGTATGGCA
TGATAGCGCCCGGAAGAGAGTCAATTCAGGGTGGTGAATGTGAAACCAGTAACGTTATACGATGTCGCAG
AGTATGCCGGTGTCTCTTATCAGACCGTTTCCCGCGTGGTGAACCAGGCCAGCCACGTTTCTGCGAAAAC
GCGGGAAAAAGTGGAAGCGGCGATGGCGGAGCTGAATTACATTCCCAACCGCGTGGCACAACAACTGGCG
GGCAAACAGTCGTTGCTGATTGGCGTTGCCACCTCCAGTCTGGCCCTGCACGCGCCGTCGCAAATTGTCG
CGGCGATTAAATCTCGCGCCGATCAACTGGGTGCCAGCGTGGTGGTGTCGATGGTAGAACGAAGCGGCGT
CGAAGCCTGTAAAGCGGCGGTGCACAATCTTCTCGCGCAACGCGTCAGTGGGCTGATCATTAACTATCCG
CTGGATGACCAGGATGCCATTGCTGTGGAAGCTGCCTGCACTAATGTTCCGGCGTTATTTCTTGATGTCT
CTGACCAGACACCCATCAACAGTATTATTTTCTCCCATGAAGACGGTACGCGACTGGGCGTGGAGCATCT
GGTCGCATTGGGTCACCAGCAAATCGCGCTGTTAGCGGGCCCATTAAGTTCTGTCTCGGCGCGTCTGCGT
CTGGCTGGCTGGCATAAATATCTCACTCGCAATCAAATTCAGCCGATAGCGGAACGGGAAGGCGACTGGA
GTGCCATGTCCGGTTTTCAACAAACCATGCAAATGCTGAATGAGGGCATCGTTCCCACTGCGATGCTGGT
TGCCAACGATCAGATGGCGCTGGGCGCAATGCGCGCCATTACCGAGTCCGGGCTGCGCGTTGGTGCGGAT
ATCTCGGTAGTGGGATACGACGATACCGAAGACAGCTCATGTTATATCCCGCCGTTAACCACCATCAAAC
AGGATTTTCGCCTGCTGGGGCAAACCAGCGTGGACCGCTTGCTGCAACTCTCTCAGGGCCAGGCGGTGAA
GGGCAATCAGCTGTTGCCCGTCTCACTGGTGAAAAGAAAAACCACCCTGGCGCCCAATACGCAAACCGCC
TCTCCCCGCGCGTTGGCCGATTCATTAATGCAGCTGGCACGACAGGTTTCCCGACTGGAAAGCGGGCAGT
GAGCGCAACGCAATTAATGTAAGTTAGCTCACTCATTAGGCACCCCAGGCTTTACACTTTATGCTTCCGG
CTCGTATGTTGTGTGGAATTGTGAGCGGATAACAATTTCACACAGGAAACAGCTATGACCATGATTACGG
ATTCACTGGCCGTCGTTTTACAACGTCGTGACTGGGAAAACCCTGGCGTTACCCAACTTAATCGCCTTGC
AGCACATCCCCCTTTCGCCAGCTGGCGTAATAGCGAAGAGGCCCGCACCGATCGCCCTTCCCAACAGTTG
CGCAGCCTGAATGGCGAATGGCGCTTTGCCTGGTTTCCGGCACCAGAAGCGGTGCCGGAAAGCTGGCTGG
AGTGCGATCTTCCTGAGGCCGATACTGTCGTCGTCCCCTCAAACTGGCAGATGCACGGTTACGATGCGCC
CATCTACACCAACGTGACCTATCCCATTACGGTCAATCCGCCGTTTGTTCCCACGGAGAATCCGACGGGT
TGTTACTCGCTCACATTTAATGTTGATGAAAGCTGGCTACAGGAAGGCCAGACGCGAATTATTTTTGATG
GCGTTGGAATTAGCTTATCGACTGCACGGTGCACCAATGCTTCTGGCGTCAGGCAGCCATCGGAAGCTGT
GGTATGGCTGTGCAGGTCGTAAATCACTGCATAATTCGTGTCGCTCAAGGCGCACTCCCGTTCTGGATAA
TGTTTTTTGCGCCGACATCATAACGGTTCTGGCAAATATTCTGAAATGAGCTGTTGACAATTAATCATCG
GCTCGTATAATGTGTGGAATTGTGAGCGGATAACAATTTCACACAGGAAACAGTATTCATGTCCCCTATA
CTAGGTTATTGGAAAATTAAGGGCCTTGTGCAACCCACTCGACTTCTTTTGGAATATCTTGAAGAAAAAT
ATGAAGAGCATTTGTATGAGCGCGATGAAGGTGATAAATGGCGAAACAAAAAGTTTGAATTGGGTTTGGA
GTTTCCCAATCTTCCTTATTATATTGATGGTGATGTTAAATTAACACAGTCTATGGCCATCATACGTTAT
ATAGCTGACAAGCACAACATGTTGGGTGGTTGTCCAAAAGAGCGTGCAGAGATTTCAATGCTTGAAGGAG
CGGTTTTGGATATTAGATACGGTGTTTCGAGAATTGCATATAGTAAAGACTTTGAAACTCTCAAAGTTGA
TTTTCTTAGCAAGCTACCTGAAATGCTGAAAATGTTCGAAGATCGTTTATGTCATAAAACATATTTAAAT
GGTGATCATGTAACCCATCCTGACTTCATGTTGTATGACGCTCTTGATGTTGTTTTATACATGGACCCAA
TGTGCCTGGATGCGTTCCCAAAATTAGTTTGTTTTAAAAAACGTATTGAAGCTATCCCACAAATTGATAA
GTACTTGAAATCCAGCAAGTATATAGCATGGCCTTTGCAGGGCTGGCAAGCCACGTTTGGTGGTGGCGAC
CATCCTCCAAAATCGGATCTGGTTCCGCGTGGATCTATGTACACCGATATAGAGATGAACAGGCTGGGAA
AGTACACCGATATAGAGATGAACAGGCTGGGAAAGTACACCGATATAGAGATGAACAGGCTGGGAAAGAA
GCTTGGATCCGAATTCCCGGGTCGACTCGAGCGGCCGCATCGTGACTGACTGACGATCTGCCTCGCGCGT
TTCGGTGATGACGGTGAAAACCTCTGACACATGCAGCTCCCGGAGACGGTCACAGCTTGTCTGTAAGCGG
ATGCCGGGAGCAGACAAGCCCGTCAGGGCGCGTCAGCGGGTGTTGGCGGGTGTCGGGGCGCAGCCATGAC
CCAGTCACGTAGCGATAGCGGAGTGTATAATTCTTGAAGACGAAAGGGCCTCGTGATACGCCTATTTTTA
TAGGTTAATGTCATGATAATAATGGTTTCTTAGACGTCAGGTGGCACTTTTCGGGGAAATGTGCGCGGAA
CCCCTATTTGTTTATTTTTCTAAATACATTCAAATATGTATCCGCTCATGAGACAATAACCCTGATAAAT
GCTTCAATAATATTGAAAAAGGAAGAGTATGAGTATTCAACATTTCCGTGTCGCCCTTATTCCCTTTTTT
GCGGCATTTTGCCTTCCTGTTTTTGCTCACCCAGAAACGCTGGTGAAAGTAAAAGATGCTGAAGATCAGT
TGGGTGCACGAGTGGGTTACATCGAACTGGATCTCAACAGCGGTAAGATCCTTGAGAGTTTTCGCCCCGA
AGAACGTTTTCCAATGATGAGCACTTTTAAAGTTCTGCTATGTGGCGCGGTATTATCCCGTGTTGACGCC
GGGCAAGAGCAACTCGGTCGCCGCATACACTATTCTCAGAATGACTTGGTTGAGTACTCACCAGTCACAG
AAAAGCATCTTACGGATGGCATGACAGTAAGAGAATTATGCAGTGCTGCCATAACCATGAGTGATAACAC
TGCGGCCAACTTACTTCTGACAACGATCGGAGGACCGAAGGAGCTAACCGCTTTTTTGCACAACATGGGG
GATCATGTAACTCGCCTTGATCGTTGGGAACCGGAGCTGAATGAAGCCATACCAAACGACGAGCGTGACA
CCACGATGCCTGCAGCAATGGCAACAACGTTGCGCAAACTATTAACTGGCGAACTACTTACTCTAGCTTC
CCGGCAACAATTAATAGACTGGATGGAGGCGGATAAAGTTGCAGGACCACTTCTGCGCTCGGCCCTTCCG
GCTGGCTGGTTTATTGCTGATAAATCTGGAGCCGGTGAGCGTGGGTCTCGCGGTATCATTGCAGCACTGG
GGCCAGATGGTAAGCCCTCCCGTATCGTAGTTATCTACACGACGGGGAGTCAGGCAACTATGGATGAACG
AAATAGACAGATCGCTGAGATAGGTGCCTCACTGATTAAGCATTGGTAACTGTCAGACCAAGTTTACTCA
TATATACTTTAGATTGATTTAAAACTTCATTTTTAATTTAAAAGGATCTAGGTGAAGATCCTTTTTGATA
ATCTCATGACCAAAATCCCTTAACGTGAGTTTTCGTTCCACTGAGCGTCAGACCCCGTAGAAAAGATCAA
AGGATCTTCTTGAGATCCTTTTTTTCTGCGCGTAATCTGCTGCTTGCAAACAAAAAAACCACCGCTACCA
GCGGTGGTTTGTTTGCCGGATCAAGAGCTACCAACTCTTTTTCCGAAGGTAACTGGCTTCAGCAGAGCGC
AGATACCAAATACTGTCCTTCTAGTGTAGCCGTAGTTAGGCCACCACTTCAAGAACTCTGTAGCACCGCC
TACATACCTCGCTCTGCTAATCCTGTTACCAGTGGCTGCTGCCAGTGGCGATAAGTCGTGTCTTACCGGG
TTGGACTCAAGACGATAGTTACCGGATAAGGCGCAGCGGTCGGGCTGAACGGGGGGTTCGTGCACACAGC
CCAGCTTGGAGCGAACGACCTACACCGAACTGAGATACCTACAGCGTGAGCTATGAGAAAGCGCCACGCT
TCCCGAAGGGAGAAAGGCGGACAGGTATCCGGTAAGCGGCAGGGTCGGAACAGGAGAGCGCACGAGGGAG
CTTCCAGGGGGAAACGCCTGGTATCTTTATAGTCCTGTCGGGTTTCGCCACCTCTGACTTGAGCGTCGAT
TTTTGTGATGCTCGTCAGGGGGGCGGAGCCTATGGAAAAACGCCAGCAACGCGGCCTTTTTACGGTTCCT
GGCCTTTTGCTGGCCTTTTGCTCACATGTTCTTTCCTGCG
